Addgene plasmid #128238: pFETCh_SIX4_iso1
Purpose: Donor vector for 3' FLAG tag of human SIX4_iso1
Depositing lab: Richard M. Myers. Publication: CETCh-seq: CRISPR epitope tagging ChIP-seq of DNA-binding proteins. Savic D, Partridge EC, Newberry KM, Smith SB, Meadows SK, Roberts BS, Mackiewicz M, Mendenhall EM, Myers RM. Genome Res. 2015 Sep 9. 10.1101/gr.193540.115 PubMed 26355004.
Backbone
  Vector backbone: pFETCh_Donor
  Vector type: CRISPR
Growth in bacteria
  Bacterial resistance: Kanamycin, 50 μg/mL
  Growth temperature: 37°C
  Growth strain: DH5alpha
  Copy number: High Copy
Gene/Insert
  Gene/Insert name: SIX4_iso1 Homology arms
  Species: H. sapiens (human)
  Tag / fusion protein: 3XFLAG-P2A-NeoR (C terminal on insert)
  Cloning method: Gibson Cloning
Terms and licenses: Academic/Nonprofit Terms; Industry Terms: Not Available to Industry
How to cite: pFETCh_SIX4_iso1 was a gift from Richard M. Myers (Addgene plasmid # 128238 ; http://n2t.net/addgene:128238 ; RRID:Addgene_128238)
