[The description below was written by a language model from this plasmid's Addgene catalogue record and pLannotate feature annotations shown in this document.]
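Description:
pFETCh_SIX4_iso1 is a CRISPR homology-directed repair donor plasmid built on the pFETCh_Donor backbone and designed to add a C-terminal (3') FLAG epitope tag to the endogenous human SIX4 gene, isoform 1. It is a 6,970 bp high-copy plasmid carrying a ColE1/pUC-type origin and a bacterial kanamycin resistance gene (aph(3')-Ia), along with pUC-derived remnants such as the lac promoter/operator, multiple cloning site fragments and a lacZα fragment. The sequencing-derived and depositor-supplied records give the same feature set and differ only in their start coordinate.

The payload consists of SIX4 homology arms, inserted by Gibson cloning, flanking a 3XFLAG-P2A-NeoR cassette. The upstream arm is annotated as a roughly 700 bp fragment of SIX4 coding sequence that runs into the 3xFLAG tag, followed by the neomycin phosphotransferase gene. The P2A element listed in the catalogue lies in the unannotated gap between them, and the downstream arm, presumably in the unannotated stretch after neo, is not labelled. After a Cas9 cut near the SIX4 stop codon and repair from this donor, the native promoter should drive a SIX4-3xFLAG fusion. The P2A self-cleaving peptide releases NeoR as a separate protein, so correctly tagged cells can be selected with G418 only if the locus is expressed. Outside the arms, a truncated HSV thymidine kinase (ΔTK) lies downstream of partial CMV enhancer/promoter elements. Its role is not stated, but such a cassette could allow ganciclovir counter-selection against random whole-plasmid integration. The tagging approach supports ChIP-seq of DNA-binding proteins using a standard anti-FLAG antibody (CETCh-seq). The guide RNA and Cas9 are not encoded here.
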