Features (pLannotate 1.2.2; 20 found; start..end, strand, type, name):
      1..708     +  CDS            SIX4 (fragment): SIX4_HUMAN - Experimental evidence at protein level: Swiss-Prot protein existence level 1. Transcriptional regulator which can act as both a transcriptional repressor and activator by binding a DNA sequence on these target genes and is involved in processes like cell differentiation, cell migration and cell survival. Transactivates gene expression by binding a 5'-[CAT]A[CT][CT][CTG]GA[GAT]-3' motif present in the Trex site and a 5'-TCA[AG][AG]TTNC-3' motif present in the MEF3 site of the muscle-specific genes enhancer. Acts cooperatively with EYA proteins to transactivate their target genes th
    742..795     +  CDS            3xFLAG (fragment): three tandem FLAG® epitope tags
    799..823     +  CDS            3xFLAG (fragment): three tandem FLAG® epitope tags
    907..1698    +  CDS            neo: KKA2_KLEPN - Also known as kan, nptII. Experimental evidence at protein level: Swiss-Prot protein existence level 1. Resistance to kanamycin, neomycin, paromomycin, ribostamycin, butirosin and gentamicin B. From Klebsiella pneumoniae.
   2469..2625    +  CDS            lacZα (fragment): LacZα fragment of β-galactosidase; lacZ fragment
   2707..3522    -  CDS            KanR: aminoglycoside phosphotransferase; aph(3')-Ia; confers resistance to kanamycin in bacteria or G418 (Geneticin®) in eukaryotes
   3707..3847    +  CDS            TRA2_ECOLX (fragment): Protein predicted: Swiss-Prot protein existence level 4. Required for transposition of transposon Tn903. From Escherichia coli.
   3902..4490    +  rep_origin     ori: high-copy-number ColE1/pMB1/pBR322/pUC origin of replication
   4859..4948    +  CDS            lacI (fragment): lac repressor; lacI; The lac repressor binds to the lac operator to inhibit transcription in E. coli. This inhibition can be relieved by adding lactose or isopropyl-β-D-thiogalactopyranoside (IPTG).
   4961..4982    +  protein_bind   CAP binding site: CAP binding activates transcription in the presence of cAMP. E. coli catabolite activator protein
   4997..5027    +  promoter       lac promoter: promoter for the E. coli lac operon
   5035..5051    +  protein_bind   lac operator: The lac repressor binds to the lac operator to inhibit transcription in E. coli. This inhibition can be relieved by adding lactose or isopropyl-β-D-thiogalactopyranoside (IPTG). lac repressor encoded by lacI
   5088..5143    -  misc_feature   MCS: pUC18/19 multiple cloning site
   5144..5163    -  misc_feature   MCS (fragment): pUC18/19 multiple cloning site
   5169..5251    +  enhancer       CMV enhancer (fragment): human cytomegalovirus immediate early enhancer; contains an 18-bp deletion relative to the standard CMV enhancer
   5323..5340    -  promoter       CMV promoter (fragment): human cytomegalovirus (CMV) immediate early promoter
   5403..5454    +  promoter       CMVd2 promoter: truncated human cytomegalovirus (CMV) immediate early promoter that yields moderately reduced expression relative to the full-length promoter
   5545..5616    -  CDS            UL24_HHV11 (fragment): Experimental evidence at protein level: Swiss-Prot protein existence level 1. May participate in nuclear egress of viral particles. Plays a role in the dispersal of several host nucleolar proteins including NCL/nucleolin and NPM1. Since deletion of host NCL/nucleolin negatively impact on nuclear egress, UL24 supposedly acts on this process through its effect on host nucleoli. From Human herpesvirus 1 (strain 17) (HHV-1) (Human herpes simplex virus 1).
   5686..6681    +  CDS            ΔTK: truncated herpes simplex virus thymidine kinase (Salomon et al., 1995) confers sensitivity to nucleoside analogs such as acyclovir or ganciclovir
   6793..6954    +  CDS            UL122 (fragment): VIE2_HCMVT - Experimental evidence at protein level: Swiss-Prot protein existence level 1. Stimulates viral early and late gene expression and thus play a crucial role in the regulation of productive infection. In addition, activates quiescent cells to reenter the cell cycle and upregulates several E2F-responsive genes, which are responsible for pushing the cell into S phase. In S-phase, inhibits cellular DNA synthesis and blocks further cell cycle progression. From Human cytomegalovirus (strain Towne) (HHV-5) (Human herpesvirus 5).
>Addgene plasmid #128238 | pFETCh_SIX4_iso1 | depositor full sequence | sequence record 245632 | Full Sequence
AGCTCTCTTGCTCCCAGTGCAGTGGTATACACGGTTCCTAATACAGGCCAGACTATAGGATCTGTGAAAC
AGGAAGGCTTGGAAAGGAGCCTGGTATTTTCTCAGTTGATGCCTGTCAATCAGAATGCACAAGTAAATGC
AAACCTGTCTTCTGAAAACATCTCGGGGAGTGGCCTGCATCCACTGGCCTCCTCATTAGTTAATGTATCT
CCAACTCACAATTTTTCTCTCAGTCCCTCTACACTACTAAATCCCACTGAGCTAAACCGCGACATTGCCG
ATAGCCAACCAATGTCTGCACCGGTGGCAAGCAAATCTACTGTGACATCTGTCAGCAACACTAACTATGC
AACTCTTCAGAACTGCTCCCTTATTACTGGTCAAGACCTATTGTCAGTCCCTATGACTCAGGCTGCCCTT
GGGGAAATAGTTCCTACAGCTGAAGATCAGGTAGGTCACCCCTCCCCAGCAGTACATCAGGATTTTGTCC
AAGAACATCGTTTGGTTCTGCAATCGGTAGCTAACATGAAAGAGAATTTCTTATCAAATTCTGAGAGCAA
AGCAACAAGTAGCTTAATGATGCTGGACTCTAAATCCAAGTATGTCTTAGATGGCATGGTTGATACTGTC
TGTGAAGACCTGGAAACAGACAAAAAAGAGCTTGCCAAGCTCCAGACTGTCCAGCTGGATGAAGATATGC
AAGACTTAGGGAGCGGAGGAGGTTCCGGTGGAGGTGGTTCTGGAGATTACAAGGATGACGACGATAAGGG
CGATTACAAGGATGACGACGATAAGGGAGATTACAAGGATGACGACGATAAGGTTTCAGGAAGCGGAGCT
ACTAACTTCAGCCTGCTGAAGCAGGCTGGAGACGTGGAGGAGAACCCTGGACCTGGATCGTTTCGCATGA
TTGAACAAGATGGATTGCACGCAGGTTCTCCGGCCGCTTGGGTGGAGAGGCTATTCGGCTATGACTGGGC
ACAACAGACAATCGGCTGCTCTGATGCCGCCGTGTTCCGGCTGTCAGCGCAGGGGCGCCCGGTTCTTTTT
GTCAAGACCGACCTGTCCGGTGCCCTGAATGAACTGCAGGACGAGGCAGCGCGGCTATCGTGGCTGGCCA
CGACGGGCGTTCCTTGCGCAGCTGTGCTCGACGTTGTCACTGAAGCGGGAAGGGACTGGCTGCTATTGGG
CGAAGTGCCGGGGCAGGATCTCCTGTCATCTCACCTTGCTCCTGCCGAGAAAGTATCCATCATGGCTGAT
GCAATGCGGCGGCTGCATACGCTTGATCCGGCTACCTGCCCATTCGACCACCAAGCGAAACATCGCATCG
AGCGAGCACGTACTCGGATGGAAGCCGGTCTTGTCGATCAGGATGATCTGGACGAAGAGCATCAGGGGCT
CGCGCCAGCCGAACTGTTCGCCAGGCTCAAGGCGCGCATGCCCGACGGCGAGGATCTCGTCGTGACCCAT
GGCGATGCCTGCTTGCCGAATATCATGGTGGAAAATGGCCGCTTTTCTGGATTCATCGACTGTGGCCGGC
TGGGTGTGGCCGACCGCTATCAGGACATAGCGTTGGCTACCCGTGATATTGCTGAAGAGCTTGGCGGCGA
ATGGGCTGACCGCTTCCTCGTGCTTTACGGTATCGCCGCTCCCGATTCGCAGCGCATCGCCTTCTATCGC
CTTCTTGACGAGTTCTTCTGATTCGAACATCCTCTTTTTGGCATCAGCGGCAAATCTTTTCATGAAGCCC
CAAGGACACAAAACATTTTCCCATTTAAAGGAAAACACTCTAGTTTTGCAAGTATATGCATACAAGAGAC
TTTAGATTGATCTGCATGAAGATCACAGTTAAGTATACAGGAGTAGAACTGCATTATTGCAGCCTTTTTG
TTCACTTATAAATTTCTCTTTTAAATAGATGGAGACAAAGGACAAGGTGAAATGTATCAAGTCAAAGTGA
ATCATTTAGTTGACTCTATAATTCTAAGGTCAAAATGGAACTTGATAGTTTTTTAAATTAAAAAATGTAT
ACACCTAACATAGAAAATTAAAGATAGCTGCAGACCATTAGAAATAATACAATTGTTTTTGTTTACTTTT
ACTCCATGGGCATTGAAAAGGTTAAGAAACATAAATGGTACATATTTTTAAAGTTAAGTAGCATGCATAT
ATATATGCACACACACCTCTTTTTCAGCATTTTTTGAGAAAGTCTTGGGTCTCAAACACATTTGTCTCAA
CACATTTCCAAATGTGATTTCTAATAGCTCAGTGTGGCTGAGAAAGTGCGGAACTCCACTAAAAACTCTG
AAACTTCAGTATAAATGTAAATATATCAGTTCTATAAGCAGGATTTGAGTAATTACAGTGAATTTTATTT
TTAATGTATATGTTTCTCTTCAGGCGCTATGAACTGAAACTTGGAAAGTCCTCTCCACTGACTGTAGCCT
CCAATTCACTGGCCGTCGTTCACTGGCCGTCGTTTTACAACGTCGTGACTGGGAAAACCCTGGCGTTACC
CAACTTAATCGCCTTGCAGCACATCCCCCTTTCGCCAGCTGGCGTAATAGCGAAGAGGCCCGCACCGATC
GCCCTTCCCAACAGTTGCGCAGCCTGAATGGCGAATGCGATTTATTCAACAAAGCCGCCGTCCCGTCAAG
TCAGCGTAATGCTCTGCCAGTGTTACAACCAATTAACCAATTCTGATTAGAAAAACTCATCGAGCATCAA
ATGAAACTGCAATTTATTCATATCAGGATTATCAATACCATATTTTTGAAAAAGCCGTTTCTGTAATGAA
GGAGAAAACTCACCGAGGCAGTTCCATAGGATGGCAAGATCCTGGTATCGGTCTGCGATTCCGACTCGTC
CAACATCAATACAACCTATTAATTTCCCCTCGTCAAAAATAAGGTTATCAAGTGAGAAATCACCATGAGT
GACGACTGAATCCGGTGAGAATGGCAAAAGCTTATGCATTTCTTTCCAGACTTGTTCAACAGGCCAGCCA
TTACGCTCGTCATCAAAATCACTCGCATCAACCAAACCGTTATTCATTCGTGATTGCGCCTGAGCGAGAC
GAAATACGCGATCGCTGTTAAAAGGACAATTACAAACAGGAATCGAATGCAACCGGCGCAGGAACACTGC
CAGCGCATCAACAATATTTTCACCTGAATCAGGATATTCTTCTAATACCTGGAATGCTGTTTTCCCGGGG
ATCGCAGTGGTGAGTAACCATGCATCATCAGGAGTACGGATAAAATGCTTGATGGTCGGAAGAGGCATAA
ATTCCGTCAGCCAGTTTAGTCTGACCATCTCATCTGTAACATCATTGGCAACGCTACCTTTGCCATGTTT
CAGAAACAACTCTGGCGCATCGGGCTTCCCATACAATCGATAGATTGTCGCACCTGATTGCCCGACATTA
TCGCGAGCCCATTTATACCCATATAAATCAGCATCCATGTTGGAATTTAATCGCGGCTTCGAGCAAGACG
TTTCCCGTTGAATATGGCTCATAACACCCCTTGTATTACTGTTTATGTAAGCAGACAGTTTTATTGTTCA
TGATGATATATTTTTATCTTGTGCAATGTAACATCAGAGATTTTGAGACACAACGTGGCTTTGTTGAATA
AATCGAACTTTTGCTGAGTTGAAGGATCAGATCACGCATCTTCCCGACAACGCAGACCGTTCCGTGGCAA
AGCAAAAGTTCAAAATCACCAACTGGTCCACCTACAACAAAGCTCTCATCAACCGTGGCTCCCTCACTTT
CTGGCTGGATGATGGGGCGATTCAGGCCTGGTATGAGTCAGCAACACCTTCTTCACGAGGCAGACCTCTC
GACGGAGTTCCACTGAGCGTCAGACCCCGTAGAAAAGATCAAAGGATCTTCTTGAGATCCTTTTTTTCTG
CGCGTAATCTGCTGCTTGCAAACAAAAAAACCACCGCTACCAGCGGTGGTTTGTTTGCCGGATCAAGAGC
TACCAACTCTTTTTCCGAAGGTAACTGGCTTCAGCAGAGCGCAGATACCAAATACTGTTCTTCTAGTGTA
GCCGTAGTTAGGCCACCACTTCAAGAACTCTGTAGCACCGCCTACATACCTCGCTCTGCTAATCCTGTTA
CCAGTGGCTGCTGCCAGTGGCGATAAGTCGTGTCTTACCGGGTTGGACTCAAGACGATAGTTACCGGATA
AGGCGCAGCGGTCGGGCTGAACGGGGGGTTCGTGCACACAGCCCAGCTTGGAGCGAACGACCTACACCGA
ACTGAGATACCTACAGCGTGAGCTATGAGAAAGCGCCACGCTTCCCGAAGGGAGAAAGGCGGACAGGTAT
CCGGTAAGCGGCAGGGTCGGAACAGGAGAGCGCACGAGGGAGCTTCCAGGGGGAAACGCCTGGTATCTTT
ATAGTCCTGTCGGGTTTCGCCACCTCTGACTTGAGCGTCGATTTTTGTGATGCTCGTCAGGGGGGCGGAG
CCTATGGAAAAACGCCAGCAACGCGGCCTTTTTACGGTTCCTGGCCTTTTGCTGGCCTTTTGCTCACATG
TTCTTTCCTGCGTTATCCCCTGATTCTGTGGATAACCGTATTACCGCCTTTGAGTGAGCTGATACCGCTC
GCCGCAGCCGAACGACCGAGCGCAGCGAGTCAGTGAGCGAGGAAGCGGAAGAAGCTCGCACATTCAGCAG
CGTTTTTCAGCGCGTTTTCGATCAACGTTTCAATGTTGGTATCAACACCAGGTTTAACTTTGAACTTATC
GGCACTGACGGTTACTGATTTTGAACTTTTGCTTTGCCACGGAACGGTCTGCGTTGTCGGGAAGATGCGT
GATCTGATCCTTCAACTCAGCAAAAGTTCCCAATACGCAAACCGCCTCTCCCCGCGCGTTGGCCGATTCA
TTAATGCAGCTGGCACGACAGGTTTCCCGACTGGAAAGCGGGCAGTGAGCGCAACGCAATTAATGTGAGT
TAGCTCACTCATTAGGCACCCCAGGCTTTACACTTTATGCTTCCGGCTCGTATGTTGTGTGGAATTGTGA
GCGGATAACAATTTCACACAGGAAACAGCTATGACCATGATTACGCCAAGCTTGCATGCCTGCAGGTCGA
CTCTAGAGGATCCCCGGGTACCGAGCTCGAATTAGCTTGCATGCCTGCAGGTCAATTCCCTGGCATTATG
CCCAGTACATGACCTTATGGGACTTTCCTACTTGGCAGTACATCTACGTATTAGTCATCGCTATTACCAT
GGTGATGCGGTTTTGGCAGTACATCAATGGGCGTGGATAGCGGTTTGACTCACGGGGATTTCAAGTCTCC
ACCCCATTGACGTCAATGGGAGTTTGTTTTGGCACCAAAATCAACGGGACTTTCCAAAATGTCGTAACAA
CTCCGCCCCATTGACGCAAATGGGCGGTAGGCGTGTACGGTGGGAGGTCTATATAAGCAGAGCTCGTTTA
GTGAACCGTCAGATCGCCTGGAGACGCCATCCACGCTGTTTTGACCTCCATAGGAGACACCGGGACCGAT
CCAGCCTGGGGATCCCGACCATGGCTTCGTACCCCTGCCATCAACACGCGTCTGCGTTCGACCAGGCTGC
GCGTTCTCGCGGCCATAGCAACCGACGTACGGCGTTGCGCCCTCGCCGGCAGCAAGAAGCCACGGAAGTC
CGCCTGGAGCAGAAAATGCCCACGCTACTGCGGGTTTATATAGACGGTCCTCACGGGATGGGGAAAACCA
CCACCACGCAACTGCTGGTGGCCCTGGGTTCGCGCGACGATATCGTCTACGTACCCGAGCCGATGACTTA
CTGGCAGGTGCTGGGGGCTTCCGAGACAATCGCGAACATCTACACCACACAACACCGCCTCGACCAGGGT
GAGATATCGGCCGGGGACGCGGCGGTGGTAATGACAAGCGCCCAGATAACAATGGGCATGCCTTATGCCG
TGACCGACGCCGTTCTGGCTCCTCATATCGGGGGGGAGGCTGGGAGCTCACATGCCCCGCCCCCGGCCCT
CACCCTCATCTTCGACCGCCATCCCATCGCCGCCCTCCTGTGCTACCCGGCCGCGCGATACCTTATGGGC
AGCATGACCCCCCAGGCCGTGCTGGCGTTCGTGGCCCTCATCCCGCCGACCTTGCCCGGCACAAACATCG
TGTTGGGGGCCCTTCCGGAGGACAGACACATCGACCGCCTGGCCAAACGCCAGCGCCCCGGCGAGCGGCT
TGACCTGGCTATGCTGGCCGCGATTCGCCGCGTTTACGGGCTGCTTGCCAATACGGTGCGGTATCTGCAG
GGCGGCGGGTCGTGGCGGGAGGATTGGGGACAGCTTTCGGGGACGGCCGTGCCGCCCCAGGGTGCCGAGC
CCCAGAGCAACGCGGGCCCACGACCCCATATCGGGGACACGTTATTTACCCTGTTTCGGGCCCCCGAGTT
GCTGGCCCCCAACGGCGACCTGTACAACGTGTTTGCCTGGGCCTTGGACGTCTTGGCCAAACGCCTCCGT
CCCATGCACGTCTTTATCCTGGATTACGACCAATCGCCCGCCGGCTGCCGGGACGCCCTGCTGCAACTTA
CCTCCGGGATGGTCCAGACCCACGTCACCACCCCCGGCTCCATACCGACGATCTGCGACCTGGCGCGCAC
GTTTGCCCGGGAGATGGGGGAGGCTAACTGAGGATCCCACGTCACTATTGTATACTCTATATTATACTCT
ATGTTATACTCTGTAATCCTACTCAATAAACGTGTCACGCCTGTGAAACCGTACTAAGTCTCCCGTGTAT
TCTTATCACCATCAGGTGACATCCTCGCCCAGGCTGTCAATCATGCCGGTATCGATTCCAGTAGCACCGG
CCCCACGCTGACAACCCACTCTTGCAGCGTTAGCAGCGCCCCTCTTAACAAGCCGACCCCCACCAGCGTC
GCGGTTACTAACACTCCTCTCCCCGACCTGCAGCCCAGCT
