Features (pLannotate 1.2.2; 20 found; start..end, strand, type, name):
     88..109     +  protein_bind   CAP binding site: CAP binding activates transcription in the presence of cAMP. E. coli catabolite activator protein
    124..154     +  promoter       lac promoter: promoter for the E. coli lac operon
    162..178     +  protein_bind   lac operator: The lac repressor binds to the lac operator to inhibit transcription in E. coli. This inhibition can be relieved by adding lactose or isopropyl-β-D-thiogalactopyranoside (IPTG). lac repressor encoded by lacI
    215..270     -  misc_feature   MCS: pUC18/19 multiple cloning site
    271..290     -  misc_feature   MCS (fragment): pUC18/19 multiple cloning site
    296..378     +  enhancer       CMV enhancer (fragment): human cytomegalovirus immediate early enhancer; contains an 18-bp deletion relative to the standard CMV enhancer
    450..467     -  promoter       CMV promoter (fragment): human cytomegalovirus (CMV) immediate early promoter
    530..581     +  promoter       CMVd2 promoter: truncated human cytomegalovirus (CMV) immediate early promoter that yields moderately reduced expression relative to the full-length promoter
    672..743     -  CDS            UL24_HHV11 (fragment): Experimental evidence at protein level: Swiss-Prot protein existence level 1. May participate in nuclear egress of viral particles. Plays a role in the dispersal of several host nucleolar proteins including NCL/nucleolin and NPM1. Since deletion of host NCL/nucleolin negatively impact on nuclear egress, UL24 supposedly acts on this process through its effect on host nucleoli. From Human herpesvirus 1 (strain 17) (HHV-1) (Human herpes simplex virus 1).
    813..1808    +  CDS            ΔTK: truncated herpes simplex virus thymidine kinase (Salomon et al., 1995) confers sensitivity to nucleoside analogs such as acyclovir or ganciclovir
   1920..2081    +  CDS            UL122 (fragment): VIE2_HCMVT - Experimental evidence at protein level: Swiss-Prot protein existence level 1. Stimulates viral early and late gene expression and thus play a crucial role in the regulation of productive infection. In addition, activates quiescent cells to reenter the cell cycle and upregulates several E2F-responsive genes, which are responsible for pushing the cell into S phase. In S-phase, inhibits cellular DNA synthesis and blocks further cell cycle progression. From Human cytomegalovirus (strain Towne) (HHV-5) (Human herpesvirus 5).
   2098..2805    +  CDS            SIX4 (fragment): SIX4_HUMAN - Experimental evidence at protein level: Swiss-Prot protein existence level 1. Transcriptional regulator which can act as both a transcriptional repressor and activator by binding a DNA sequence on these target genes and is involved in processes like cell differentiation, cell migration and cell survival. Transactivates gene expression by binding a 5'-[CAT]A[CT][CT][CTG]GA[GAT]-3' motif present in the Trex site and a 5'-TCA[AG][AG]TTNC-3' motif present in the MEF3 site of the muscle-specific genes enhancer. Acts cooperatively with EYA proteins to transactivate their target genes th
   2839..2892    +  CDS            3xFLAG (fragment): three tandem FLAG® epitope tags
   2896..2920    +  CDS            3xFLAG (fragment): three tandem FLAG® epitope tags
   3004..3795    +  CDS            neo: KKA2_KLEPN - Also known as kan, nptII. Experimental evidence at protein level: Swiss-Prot protein existence level 1. Resistance to kanamycin, neomycin, paromomycin, ribostamycin, butirosin and gentamicin B. From Klebsiella pneumoniae.
   4566..4722    +  CDS            lacZα (fragment): LacZα fragment of β-galactosidase; lacZ fragment
   4804..5619    -  CDS            KanR: aminoglycoside phosphotransferase; aph(3')-Ia; confers resistance to kanamycin in bacteria or G418 (Geneticin®) in eukaryotes
   5804..5944    +  CDS            TRA2_ECOLX (fragment): Protein predicted: Swiss-Prot protein existence level 4. Required for transposition of transposon Tn903. From Escherichia coli.
   5999..6587    +  rep_origin     ori: high-copy-number ColE1/pMB1/pBR322/pUC origin of replication
   6956..75      +  CDS            lacI (fragment) (across the origin): lac repressor; lacI; The lac repressor binds to the lac operator to inhibit transcription in E. coli. This inhibition can be relieved by adding lactose or isopropyl-β-D-thiogalactopyranoside (IPTG).
>Addgene plasmid #128238 | pFETCh_SIX4_iso1 | addgene full sequence | sequence record 260784 | Addgene NGS Result
GCCTCTCCCCGCGCGTTGGCCGATTCATTAATGCAGCTGGCACGACAGGTTTCCCGACTGGAAAGCGGGC
AGTGAGCGCAACGCAATTAATGTGAGTTAGCTCACTCATTAGGCACCCCAGGCTTTACACTTTATGCTTC
CGGCTCGTATGTTGTGTGGAATTGTGAGCGGATAACAATTTCACACAGGAAACAGCTATGACCATGATTA
CGCCAAGCTTGCATGCCTGCAGGTCGACTCTAGAGGATCCCCGGGTACCGAGCTCGAATTAGCTTGCATG
CCTGCAGGTCAATTCCCTGGCATTATGCCCAGTACATGACCTTATGGGACTTTCCTACTTGGCAGTACAT
CTACGTATTAGTCATCGCTATTACCATGGTGATGCGGTTTTGGCAGTACATCAATGGGCGTGGATAGCGG
TTTGACTCACGGGGATTTCAAGTCTCCACCCCATTGACGTCAATGGGAGTTTGTTTTGGCACCAAAATCA
ACGGGACTTTCCAAAATGTCGTAACAACTCCGCCCCATTGACGCAAATGGGCGGTAGGCGTGTACGGTGG
GAGGTCTATATAAGCAGAGCTCGTTTAGTGAACCGTCAGATCGCCTGGAGACGCCATCCACGCTGTTTTG
ACCTCCATAGGAGACACCGGGACCGATCCAGCCTGGGGATCCCGACCATGGCTTCGTACCCCTGCCATCA
ACACGCGTCTGCGTTCGACCAGGCTGCGCGTTCTCGCGGCCATAGCAACCGACGTACGGCGTTGCGCCCT
CGCCGGCAGCAAGAAGCCACGGAAGTCCGCCTGGAGCAGAAAATGCCCACGCTACTGCGGGTTTATATAG
ACGGTCCTCACGGGATGGGGAAAACCACCACCACGCAACTGCTGGTGGCCCTGGGTTCGCGCGACGATAT
CGTCTACGTACCCGAGCCGATGACTTACTGGCAGGTGCTGGGGGCTTCCGAGACAATCGCGAACATCTAC
ACCACACAACACCGCCTCGACCAGGGTGAGATATCGGCCGGGGACGCGGCGGTGGTAATGACAAGCGCCC
AGATAACAATGGGCATGCCTTATGCCGTGACCGACGCCGTTCTGGCTCCTCATATCGGGGGGGAGGCTGG
GAGCTCACATGCCCCGCCCCCGGCCCTCACCCTCATCTTCGACCGCCATCCCATCGCCGCCCTCCTGTGC
TACCCGGCCGCGCGATACCTTATGGGCAGCATGACCCCCCAGGCCGTGCTGGCGTTCGTGGCCCTCATCC
CGCCGACCTTGCCCGGCACAAACATCGTGTTGGGGGCCCTTCCGGAGGACAGACACATCGACCGCCTGGC
CAAACGCCAGCGCCCCGGCGAGCGGCTTGACCTGGCTATGCTGGCCGCGATTCGCCGCGTTTACGGGCTG
CTTGCCAATACGGTGCGGTATCTGCAGGGCGGCGGGTCGTGGCGGGAGGATTGGGGACAGCTTTCGGGGA
CGGCCGTGCCGCCCCAGGGTGCCGAGCCCCAGAGCAACGCGGGCCCACGACCCCATATCGGGGACACGTT
ATTTACCCTGTTTCGGGCCCCCGAGTTGCTGGCCCCCAACGGCGACCTGTACAACGTGTTTGCCTGGGCC
TTGGACGTCTTGGCCAAACGCCTCCGTCCCATGCACGTCTTTATCCTGGATTACGACCAATCGCCCGCCG
GCTGCCGGGACGCCCTGCTGCAACTTACCTCCGGGATGGTCCAGACCCACGTCACCACCCCCGGCTCCAT
ACCGACGATCTGCGACCTGGCGCGCACGTTTGCCCGGGAGATGGGGGAGGCTAACTGAGGATCCCACGTC
ACTATTGTATACTCTATATTATACTCTATGTTATACTCTGTAATCCTACTCAATAAACGTGTCACGCCTG
TGAAACCGTACTAAGTCTCCCGTGTATTCTTATCACCATCAGGTGACATCCTCGCCCAGGCTGTCAATCA
TGCCGGTATCGATTCCAGTAGCACCGGCCCCACGCTGACAACCCACTCTTGCAGCGTTAGCAGCGCCCCT
CTTAACAAGCCGACCCCCACCAGCGTCGCGGTTACTAACACTCCTCTCCCCGACCTGCAGCCCAGCTAGC
TCTCTTGCTCCCAGTGCAGTGGTATACACGGTTCCTAATACAGGCCAGACTATAGGATCTGTGAAACAGG
AAGGCTTGGAAAGGAGCCTGGTATTTTCTCAGTTGATGCCTGTCAATCAGAATGCACAAGTAAATGCAAA
CCTGTCTTCTGAAAACATCTCGGGGAGTGGCCTGCATCCACTGGCCTCCTCATTAGTTAATGTATCTCCA
ACTCACAATTTTTCTCTCAGTCCCTCTACACTACTAAATCCCACTGAGCTAAACCGCGACATTGCCGATA
GCCAACCAATGTCTGCACCGGTGGCAAGCAAATCTACTGTGACATCTGTCAGCAACACTAACTATGCAAC
TCTTCAGAACTGCTCCCTTATTACTGGTCAAGACCTATTGTCAGTCCCTATGACTCAGGCTGCCCTTGGG
GAAATAGTTCCTACAGCTGAAGATCAGGTAGGTCACCCCTCCCCAGCAGTACATCAGGATTTTGTCCAAG
AACATCGTTTGGTTCTGCAATCGGTAGCTAACATGAAAGAGAATTTCTTATCAAATTCTGAGAGCAAAGC
AACAAGTAGCTTAATGATGCTGGACTCTAAATCCAAGTATGTCTTAGATGGCATGGTTGATACTGTCTGT
GAAGACCTGGAAACAGACAAAAAAGAGCTTGCCAAGCTCCAGACTGTCCAGCTGGATGAAGATATGCAAG
ACTTAGGGAGCGGAGGAGGTTCCGGTGGAGGTGGTTCTGGAGATTACAAGGATGACGACGATAAGGGCGA
TTACAAGGATGACGACGATAAGGGAGATTACAAGGATGACGACGATAAGGTTTCAGGAAGCGGAGCTACT
AACTTCAGCCTGCTGAAGCAGGCTGGAGACGTGGAGGAGAACCCTGGACCTGGATCGTTTCGCATGATTG
AACAAGATGGATTGCACGCAGGTTCTCCGGCCGCTTGGGTGGAGAGGCTATTCGGCTATGACTGGGCACA
ACAGACAATCGGCTGCTCTGATGCCGCCGTGTTCCGGCTGTCAGCGCAGGGGCGCCCGGTTCTTTTTGTC
AAGACCGACCTGTCCGGTGCCCTGAATGAACTGCAGGACGAGGCAGCGCGGCTATCGTGGCTGGCCACGA
CGGGCGTTCCTTGCGCAGCTGTGCTCGACGTTGTCACTGAAGCGGGAAGGGACTGGCTGCTATTGGGCGA
AGTGCCGGGGCAGGATCTCCTGTCATCTCACCTTGCTCCTGCCGAGAAAGTATCCATCATGGCTGATGCA
ATGCGGCGGCTGCATACGCTTGATCCGGCTACCTGCCCATTCGACCACCAAGCGAAACATCGCATCGAGC
GAGCACGTACTCGGATGGAAGCCGGTCTTGTCGATCAGGATGATCTGGACGAAGAGCATCAGGGGCTCGC
GCCAGCCGAACTGTTCGCCAGGCTCAAGGCGCGCATGCCCGACGGCGAGGATCTCGTCGTGACCCATGGC
GATGCCTGCTTGCCGAATATCATGGTGGAAAATGGCCGCTTTTCTGGATTCATCGACTGTGGCCGGCTGG
GTGTGGCCGACCGCTATCAGGACATAGCGTTGGCTACCCGTGATATTGCTGAAGAGCTTGGCGGCGAATG
GGCTGACCGCTTCCTCGTGCTTTACGGTATCGCCGCTCCCGATTCGCAGCGCATCGCCTTCTATCGCCTT
CTTGACGAGTTCTTCTGATTCGAACATCCTCTTTTTGGCATCAGCGGCAAATCTTTTCATGAAGCCCCAA
GGACACAAAACATTTTCCCATTTAAAGGAAAACACTCTAGTTTTGCAAGTATATGCATACAAGAGACTTT
AGATTGATCTGCATGAAGATCACAGTTAAGTATACAGGAGTAGAACTGCATTATTGCAGCCTTTTTGTTC
ACTTATAAATTTCTCTTTTAAATAGATGGAGACAAAGGACAAGGTGAAATGTATCAAGTCAAAGTGAATC
ATTTAGTTGACTCTATAATTCTAAGGTCAAAATGGAACTTGATAGTTTTTTAAATTAAAAAATGTATACA
CCTAACATAGAAAATTAAAGATAGCTGCAGACCATTAGAAATAATACAATTGTTTTTGTTTACTTTTACT
CCATGGGCATTGAAAAGGTTAAGAAACATAAATGGTACATATTTTTAAAGTTAAGTAGCATGCATATATA
TATGCACACACACCTCTTTTTCAGCATTTTTTGAGAAAGTCTTGGGTCTCAAACACATTTGTCTCAACAC
ATTTCCAAATGTGATTTCTAATAGCTCAGTGTGGCTGAGAAAGTGCGGAACTCCACTAAAAACTCTGAAA
CTTCAGTATAAATGTAAATATATCAGTTCTATAAGCAGGATTTGAGTAATTACAGTGAATTTTATTTTTA
ATGTATATGTTTCTCTTCAGGCGCTATGAACTGAAACTTGGAAAGTCCTCTCCACTGACTGTAGCCTCCA
ATTCACTGGCCGTCGTTCACTGGCCGTCGTTTTACAACGTCGTGACTGGGAAAACCCTGGCGTTACCCAA
CTTAATCGCCTTGCAGCACATCCCCCTTTCGCCAGCTGGCGTAATAGCGAAGAGGCCCGCACCGATCGCC
CTTCCCAACAGTTGCGCAGCCTGAATGGCGAATGCGATTTATTCAACAAAGCCGCCGTCCCGTCAAGTCA
GCGTAATGCTCTGCCAGTGTTACAACCAATTAACCAATTCTGATTAGAAAAACTCATCGAGCATCAAATG
AAACTGCAATATATTCATATCAGGATTATCAATACCATATTTTTGAAAAAGCCGTTTCTGTAATGAAGGA
GAAAACTCACCGAGGCAGTTCCATAGGATGGCAAGATCCTGGTATCGGTCTGCGATTCCGACTCGTCCAA
CATCAATACAACCTATTAATTTCCCCTCGTCAAAAATAAGGTTATCAAGTGAGAAATCACCATGAGTGAC
GACTGAATCCGGTGAGAATGGCAAAAGCTTATGCATTTCTTTCCAGACTTGTTCAACAGGCCAGCCATTA
CGCTCGTCATCAAAATCACTCGCATCAACCAAACCGTTATTCATTCGTGATTGCGCCTGAGCGAGACGAA
ATACGCGATCGCTGTTAAAAGGACAATTACAAACAGGAATCGAATGCAACCGGCGCAGGAACACTGCCAG
CGCATCAACAATATTTTCACCTGAATCAGGATATTCTTCTAATACCTGGAATGCTGTTTTCCCGGGGATC
GCAGTGGTGAGTAACCATGCATCATCAGGAGTACGGATAAAATGCTTGATGGTCGGAAGAGGCATAAATT
CCGTCAGCCAGTTTAGTCTGACCATCTCATCTGTAACATCATTGGCAACGCTACCTTTGCCATGTTTCAG
AAACAACTCTGGCGCATCGGGCTTCCCATACAATCGATAGATTGTCGCACCTGATTGCCCGACATTATCG
CGAGCCCATTTATACCCATATAAATCAGCATCCATGTTGGAATTTAATCGCGGCTTCGAGCAAGACGTTT
CCCGTTGAATATGGCTCATAACACCCCTTGTATTACTGTTTATGTAAGCAGACAGTTTTATTGTTCATGA
TGATATATTTTTATCTTGTGCAATGTAACATCAGAGATTTTGAGACACAACGTGGCTTTGTTGAATAAAT
CGAACTTTTGCTGAGTTGAAGGATCAGATCACGCATCTTCCCGACAACGCAGACCGTTCCGTGGCAAAGC
AAAAGTTCAAAATCACCAACTGGTCCACCTACAACAAAGCTCTCATCAACCGTGGCTCCCTCACTTTCTG
GCTGGATGATGGGGCGATTCAGGCCTGGTATGAGTCAGCAACACCTTCTTCACGAGGCAGACCTCTCGAC
GGAGTTCCACTGAGCGTCAGACCCCGTAGAAAAGATCAAAGGATCTTCTTGAGATCCTTTTTTTCTGCGC
GTAATCTGCTGCTTGCAAACAAAAAAACCACCGCTACCAGCGGTGGTTTGTTTGCCGGATCAAGAGCTAC
CAACTCTTTTTCCGAAGGTAACTGGCTTCAGCAGAGCGCAGATACCAAATACTGTTCTTCTAGTGTAGCC
GTAGTTAGGCCACCACTTCAAGAACTCTGTAGCACCGCCTACATACCTCGCTCTGCTAATCCTGTTACCA
GTGGCTGCTGCCAGTGGCGATAAGTCGTGTCTTACCGGGTTGGACTCAAGACGATAGTTACCGGATAAGG
CGCAGCGGTCGGGCTGAACGGGGGGTTCGTGCACACAGCCCAGCTTGGAGCGAACGACCTACACCGAACT
GAGATACCTACAGCGTGAGCTATGAGAAAGCGCCACGCTTCCCGAAGGGAGAAAGGCGGACAGGTATCCG
GTAAGCGGCAGGGTCGGAACAGGAGAGCGCACGAGGGAGCTTCCAGGGGGAAACGCCTGGTATCTTTATA
GTCCTGTCGGGTTTCGCCACCTCTGACTTGAGCGTCGATTTTTGTGATGCTCGTCAGGGGGGCGGAGCCT
ATGGAAAAACGCCAGCAACGCGGCCTTTTTACGGTTCCTGGCCTTTTGCTGGCCTTTTGCTCACATGTTC
TTTCCTGCGTTATCCCCTGATTCTGTGGATAACCGTATTACCGCCTTTGAGTGAGCTGATACCGCTCGCC
GCAGCCGAACGACCGAGCGCAGCGAGTCAGTGAGCGAGGAAGCGGAAGAAGCTCGCACATTCAGCAGCGT
TTTTCAGCGCGTTTTCGATCAACGTTTCAATGTTGGTATCAACACCAGGTTTAACTTTGAACTTATCGGC
ACTGACGGTTACTGATTTTGAACTTTTGCTTTGCCACGGAACGGTCTGCGTTGTCGGGAAGATGCGTGAT
CTGATCCTTCAACTCAGCAAAAGTTCCCAATACGCAAACC
